>Addgene plasmid #230418 | AiP11574 - pAAV-hsA2-AiE0080m-minRho-SYFP2-WPRE3-BGHpA (Alias: CN1574) | addgene full sequence | sequence record 470893 | Addgene NGS Result
CCTGCAGGCAGCTGCGCGCTCGCTCGCTCACTGAGGCCGCCCGGGCGTCGGGCGACCTTTGGTCGCCCGG
CCTCAGTGAGCGAGCGAGCGCGCAGAGAGGGAGTGGCCAACTCCATCACTAGGGGTTCCTGCGGCCGCAA
CGCGTTTAGAACAATGGCTGGCCCATAGTAAATGCCGTGTTAGTGTGTTAGTTGCTGTTCTTCCACGTCA
GAAGAGGCACAGACAAATTACCACCAGGTGGCGCTCAGAGTCTGCGGAGGCATCACAACAGCCCTGAATT
TGAATCCTGCTCTGCCACTGCCTAGTTGAGACCTTTTACTACCTGACTAGCTGTTTGTGTATTTTAGGTG
TTTGTTTAGGAGGATGTCAGGGCTCTAGTTTTAACCTCACAAGTTTAGACAGAGAGGAGAGGAAAGGAAT
CCAAAGCTGGCTAAGTATGCCAAACATCCATTGAGAATTGCTTAGAAAGAGCTAGCAAGCACCTCTAAGC
ATGAGCACAGGCACAAACGTCGCCCTGCTTTGGAGAAGGTTCAGATGGAAAGCTACTGCTGCTCTGCTCC
ATAAGTAACAGCAATTTGTGACAATCCTGGACTCTGCTGGGCCTCAGCGGCTGTGTTATCTGCTGCAGCA
CAATTTAATTAGTGGGCTTTAGTTTGATTATCTGCCAGCACCCACTACGTTAACTGCTCTGCTAATGTCT
GAAGACTAAATTTTATCTTATCATGCTAGCATATTTAAGAGGATACCTAAACATCCTCAAGTGTTTTAGT
CTTCATATTACGTTCCCTCTTCAACACAATTGTATTTAAAAAAAAAAAAAAATGACGTCAGTTTGAAGTA
TTCTCCAAAGAGTCAAATATTTATTTCTAAACCTGAAGCACCATGATTTCTTCTCAGATCTTATTTCCAG
GTTTACAGTGCTATTTAATTCAGGTGGACATAGGGAGTACGAATTCGATATCATAATCAACCATAGGTAC
CGAGCTCGGGATTCAGCCGGGAGCTTAGGGAGGGGAGGTCACTTCATAAGGGCCTGGGGGGGGAGTTGGA
GCCACGAGTCGTCCAGCCGGAGCCCCGTGTGGCTGAGCTCCGGCCTCAGAAGCATCCCCGGGTTGGATCC
TTCGAAGCTAGCGCTACCGGTCGCCACCATGGTGAGCAAGGGCGAGGAGCTGTTCACCGGGGTGGTGCCC
ATCCTGGTCGAGCTGGACGGCGACGTAAACGGCCACAAGTTCAGCGTGTCCGGCGAGGGCGAGGGCGATG
CCACCTACGGCAAGCTGACCCTGAAGCTGATCTGCACCACCGGCAAGCTGCCCGTGCCCTGGCCCACCCT
CGTGACCACCCTGGGCTACGGCGTGCAGTGCTTCGCCCGCTACCCCGACCACATGAAGCAGCACGACTTC
TTCAAGTCCGCCATGCCCGAAGGCTACGTCCAGGAGCGCACCATCTTCTTCAAGGACGACGGCAACTACA
AGACCCGCGCCGAGGTGAAGTTCGAGGGCGACACCCTGGTGAACCGCATCGAGCTGAAGGGCATCGACTT
CAAGGAGGACGGCAACATCCTGGGGCACAAGCTGGAGTACAACTACAACAGCCACAACGTCTATATCACC
GCCGACAAGCAGAAGAACGGCATCAAGGCCAACTTCAAGATCCGCCACAACATCGAGGACGGCGGCGTGC
AGCTCGCCGACCACTACCAGCAGAACACCCCCATCGGCGACGGCCCCGTGCTGCTGCCCGACAACCACTA
CCTGAGCTACCAGTCCAAGCTGAGCAAAGACCCCAACGAGAAGCGCGATCACATGGTCCTGCTGGAGTTC
GTGACCGCCGCCGGGATCACTCTCGGCATGGACGAGCTGTACAAGTAAGTCGACATCATAATCAACCTCT
GGATTACAAAATTTGTGAAAGATTGACTGGTATTCTTAACTATGTTGCTCCTTTTACGCTATGTGGATAC
GCTGCTTTAATGCCTTTGTATCATGCTATTGCTTCCCGTATGGCTTTCATTTTCTCCTCCTTGTATAAAT
CCTGGTTAGTTCTTGCCACGGCGGAACTCATCGCCGCCTGCCTTGCCCGCTGCTGGACAGGGGCTCGGCT
GTTGGGCACTGACAATTCCGTGGCTCGAGAGATCTTCGACTGTGCCTTCTAGTTGCCAGCCATCTGTTGT
TTGCCCCTCCCCCGTGCCTTCCTTGACCCTGGAAGGTGCCACTCCCACTGTCCTTTCCTAATAAAATGAG
GAAATTGCATCGCATTGTCTGAGTAGGTGTCATTCTATTCTGGGGGGTGGGGTGGGGCAGGACAGCAAGG
GGGAGGATTGGGAAGACAATAGCAGGCATGAGATCTCACGTGCGGACCGAGCGGCCGCAGGAACCCCTAG
TGATGGAGTTGGCCACTCCCTCTCTGCGCGCTCGCTCGCTCACTGAGGCCGGGCGACCAAAGGTCGCCCG
ACGCCCGGGCTTTGCCCGGGCGGCCTCAGTGAGCGAGCGAGCGCGCAGCTGCCTGCAGGGGCGCCTGATG
CGGTATTTTCTCCTTACGCATCTGTGCGGTATTTCACACCGCATA
[95 nt withheld, positions 2566-2660]
T
[46 nt withheld, positions 2662-2707]
C
[141 nt withheld, positions 2709-2849]
CCTTTGACGTTGGAGTCCACGTTCTTT
[37 nt withheld, positions 2877-2913]
ACTCTATCTCGGGCTATTCTTTTGATTTATAAGGGATTTTGCCGATTTCGGTCTATTGGTTAAAAAATGA
GCTGATTTAACAAAAATTTAACGGGAATTTTAACAAAATATTAACGTTTACAATTTTATGGTGCACTCTC
AGTACAATCTGCTCTGATGCCGCATAGTTAAGCCAGCCCCGACACCCGCCAACACCCGCTGACGCGCCCT
GACGGGCTTGTCTGCTCCCGGCATCCGCTTACAGACAAGCTGTGACCGTCTCCGGGAGCTGCATGTGTCA
GAGGTTTTCACCGTCATCACCGAAACGCGCGAGACGAAAGGGCCTCGTGATACGCCTATTTTTATAGGTT
AATGTCATGATAATAATGGTTTCTTAGACGTCAGGTGGCACTTTTCGGGGAAATGTGCGCGGAACCCCTA
TTTGTTTATTTTTCTAAATACATTCAAATATGTATCCGCTCATGAGACAATAACCCTGATAAATGCTTCA
ATAATATTGAAAAAGGAAGAGTATGAGTATTCAACATTTCCGTGTCGCCCTTATTCCCTTTTTTGCGGCA
TTTTGCCTTCCTGTTTTTGCTCACCCAGAAACGCTGGTGAAAGTAAAAGATGCTGAAGATCAGTTGGGTG
CACGAGTGGGTTACATCGAACTGGATCTCAACAGCGGTAAGATCCTTGAGAGTTTTCGCCCCGAAGAACG
TTTTCCAATGATGAGCACTTTTAAAGTTCTGCTATGTGGCGCGGTATTATCCCGTATTGACGCCGGGCAA
GAGCAACTCGGTCGCCGCATACACTATTCTCAGAATGACTTGGTTGAGTACTCACCAGTCACAGAAAAGC
ATCTTACGGATGGCATGACAGTAAGAGAATTATGCAGTGCTGCCATAACCATGAGTGATAACACTGCGGC
CAACTTACTTCTGACAACGATCGGAGGACCGAAGGAGCTAACCGCTTTTTTGCACAACATGGGGGATCAT
GTAACTCGCCTTGATCGTTGGGAACCGGAGCTGAATGAAGCCATACCAAACGACGAGCGTGACACCACGA
TGCCTGTAGCAATGGCAACAACGTTGCGCAAACTATTAACTGGCGAACTACTTACTCTAGCTTCCCGGCA
ACAATTAATAGACTGGATGGAGGCGGATAAAGTTGCAGGACCACTTCTGCGCTCGGCCCTTCCGGCTGGC
TGGTTTATTGCTGATAAATCTGGAGCCGGTGAGCGTGGGTCTCGCGGTATCATTGCAGCACTGGGGCCAG
ATGGTAAGCCCTCCCGTATCGTAGTTATCTACACGACGGGGAGTCAGGCAACTATGGATGAACGAAATAG
ACAGATCGCTGAGATAGGTGCCTCACTGATTAAGCATTGGTAACTGTCAGACCAAGTTTACTCATATATA
CTTTAGATTGATTTAAAACTTCATTTTTAATTTAAAAGGATCTAGGTGAAGATCCTTTTTGATAATCTCA
TGACCAAAATCCCTTAACGTGAGTTTTCGTTCCACTGAGCGTCAGACCCCGTAGAAAAGATCAAAGGATC
TTCTTGAGATCCTTTTTTTCTGCGCGTAATCTGCTGCTTGCAAACAAAAAAACCACCGCTACCAGCGGTG
GTTTGTTTGCCGGATCAAGAGCTACCAACTCTTTTTCCGAAGGTAACTGGCTTCAGCAGAGCGCAGATAC
CAAATACTGTTCTTCTAGTGTAGCCGTAGTTAGGCCACCACTTCAAGAACTCTGTAGCACCGCCTACATA
CCTCGCTCTGCTAATCCTGTTACCAGTGGCTGCTGCCAGTGGCGATAAGTCGTGTCTTACCGGGTTGGAC
TCAAGACGATAGTTACCGGATAAGGCGCAGCGGTCGGGCTGAACGGGGGGTTCGTGCACACAGCCCAGCT
TGGAGCGAACGACCTACACCGAACTGAGATACCTACAGCGTGAGCTATGAGAAAGCGCCACGCTTCCCGA
AGGGAGAAAGGCGGACAGGTATCCGGTAAGCGGCAGGGTCGGAACAGGAGAGCGCACGAGGGAGCTTCCA
GGGGGAAACGCCTGGTATCTTTATAGTCCTGTCGGGTTTCGCCACCTCTGACTTGAGCGTCGATTTTTGT
GATGCTCGTCAGGGGGGCGGAGCCTATGGAAAAACGCCAGCAACGCGGCCTTTTTACGGTTCCTGGCCTT
TTGCTGGCCTTTTGCTCACATGT
Features (pLannotate 1.2.2; 14 found; start..end, strand, type, name):
     12..39      +  repeat_region  AAV2 ITR (fragment): inverted terminal repeat of adeno-associated virus serotype 2 inverted
     68..95      +  repeat_region  AAV2 ITR (fragment): inverted terminal repeat of adeno-associated virus serotype 2 inverted
   1149..1865    +  CDS            SYFP2: SYFP2 is a basic (constitutively fluorescent) yellow fluorescent protein published in 2006, derived from Aequorea victoria. It is reported to be a very rapidly-maturing monomer with moderate acid sensitivity.
   1880..2037    +  misc_feature   WPRE (fragment): woodchuck hepatitis virus posttranscriptional regulatory element
   2043..2123    +  misc_feature   WPRE (fragment): woodchuck hepatitis virus posttranscriptional regulatory element
   2140..2251    +  polyA_signal   bGH poly(A) signal: bovine growth hormone polyadenylation signal
   2369..2509    +  repeat_region  AAV2 ITR: inverted terminal repeat of adeno-associated virus serotype 2 inverted
   2514..2565    -  misc_feature   bom (fragment): basis of mobility region from pBR322
   2584..3039    +  rep_origin     f1 ori (sequence partly withheld): f1 bacteriophage origin of replication; arrow indicates direction of (+) strand synthesis
   3040..3089    -  misc_feature   bom (fragment): basis of mobility region from pBR322
   3191..3226    -  CDS            rop (fragment): Rop protein, which maintains plasmids at low copy number; rop
   3321..3425    +  promoter       AmpR promoter: bla
   3426..4286    +  CDS            AmpR: β-lactamase; bla; confers resistance to ampicillin, carbenicillin, and related antibiotics
   4457..5045    +  rep_origin     ori: high-copy-number ColE1/pMB1/pBR322/pUC origin of replication
