[The description below was written by a language model from this plasmid's Addgene catalogue record and pLannotate feature annotations shown in this document.]
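Description:
AiP11574 - pAAV-hsA2-AiE0080m-minRho-SYFP2-WPRE3-BGHpA (alias CN1574) is an AAV transfer plasmid of about 5.1 kb built on a pAAV2 backbone. It is used to package an enhancer-driven fluorescent reporter into recombinant adeno-associated virus. In bacteria it replicates from a high-copy ColE1/pUC-type origin and is selected with ampicillin through the β-lactamase gene and its native promoter. An f1 phage origin and small remnants of pBR322 bom and rop sequences are also present in the backbone. The annotation finds one complete AAV2 inverted terminal repeat downstream of the cassette. On the upstream side it finds only two short ITR fragments, so the left repeat is either partial or incompletely resolved in this sequencing result.

Between the ITRs, the payload is a single expression unit. The AiE0080m enhancer sits upstream of a minimal rhodopsin promoter (minRho), which has little activity alone, so the enhancer determines which cells express the transgene. Neither the enhancer, the minimal promoter nor the "hsA2" element in the name is annotated in the feature table. They presumably occupy the unannotated stretch of about one kilobase before the coding sequence, and the record does not explain what hsA2 is. The reporter is SYFP2, a monomeric, rapidly maturing yellow fluorescent protein derived from Aequorea victoria. It is followed by WPRE3, a shortened woodchuck hepatitis virus posttranscriptional element detected as two WPRE fragments, which enhances transcript expression while saving packaging space. A bovine growth hormone polyadenylation signal ends the unit.

The stated purpose is to drive AAV-mediated transgene expression in specific populations of brain cells. The plasmid belongs to a collection of enhancer AAVs for genetic access to cortical cell types. The record does not specify which population AiE0080m targets.
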