Addgene plasmid #230418: AiP11574 - pAAV-hsA2-AiE0080m-minRho-SYFP2-WPRE3-BGHpA (Alias: CN1574)
Purpose: AiE0080m is an enhancer sequence, designed to drive AAV-mediated transgene expression in specific populations of brain cells
Depositing lab: Allen Institute for Brain Science & Jonathan Ting. Depositing organization: Allen Institute. Publication: A suite of enhancer AAVs and transgenic mouse lines for genetic access to cortical cell types. Ben-Simon Y, Hooper M, Narayan S, Daigle TL, Dwivedi D, Way SW, Oster A, Stafford DA, Mich JK, Taormina MJ, Martinez RA, Opitz-Araya X, Roth JR, Alexander JR, Allen S, Amster A, Arbuckle J, Ayala A, Baker PM, Bakken TE, Barcelli T, Barta S, Bendrick J, Bertagnolli D, Bielstein C, Bishwakarma P, Bowlus J, Boyer G, Brouner K, Casian B, Casper T, Chakka AB, Chakrabarty R, Chance RK, Chavan S, Clark M, Colbert K, Collman F, Daniel S, Departee M, DiValentin P, Donadio N, Dotson N, Egdorf T, Fliss T, Gabitto M, Garcia J, Gary A, Gasperini M, Gloe J, Goldy J, Gore BB, Graybuck L, Greisman N, Haeseleer F, Halterman C, Haradon Z, Hastings SD, Helback O, Ho W, Hockemeyer D, Huang C, Huff S, Hunker A, Johansen N, Jones D, Juneau Z, Kalmbach B, Kannan M, Khem S, Kussick E, Kutsal R, Larsen R, Lee C, Lee AY, Leibly M, Lenz GH, Li S, Liang E, Lusk N, Madigan Z, Malloy J, Malone J, McCue R, Melchor J, Mollenkopf T, Moosman S, Morin E, Newman D, Ng L, Ngo K, Omstead V, Otto S, Oyama A, Pena N, Pham T, Phillips E, Pom CA, Potekhina L, Ransford S, Ray PL, Rette D, Reynoldson C, Rimorin C, Rocha D, Ruiz A, Sanchez REA, Sawyer L, Sedeno-Cortes A, Sevigny JP, Shapovalova N, Shepard N, Shulga L, Sigler AR, Siverts L, Soliman S, Somasundaram S, Staats B, Stewart K, Szelenyi E, Tieu M, Trader C, Tran A, van Velthoven CTJ, Walker M, Wang Y, Weed N, Wirthlin M, Wood T, Wynalda B, Yao Z, Zhou T, Ariza J, Dee N, Reding M, Ronellenfitch K, Mufti S, Sunkin SM, Smith KA, Esposito L, Waters J, Thyagarajan B, Yao S, Lein ES, Zeng H, Levi BP, Ngai J, Ting JT, Tasic B. Cell. 2025 May 16:S0092-8674(25)00513-6. doi: 10.1016/j.cell.2025.05.002. PubMed 40403729.
Backbone
  Vector backbone: pAAV2
  Vector type: AAV
Growth in bacteria
  Bacterial resistance: Ampicillin, 100 μg/mL
  Growth temperature: 37°C
  Growth strain: NEB Stable
  Copy number: High Copy
Gene/Insert
  Gene/Insert name: SYFP2
  Species: Synthetic
  Promoter: minRho
  Cloning method: Gibson Cloning
Terms and licenses: Academic/Nonprofit Terms; Industry Terms: Not Available to Industry
How to cite: AiP11574 - pAAV-hsA2-AiE0080m-minRho-SYFP2-WPRE3-BGHpA (Alias: CN1574) was a gift from Allen Institute for Brain Science & Jonathan Ting (Addgene plasmid # 230418 ; http://n2t.net/addgene:230418 ; RRID:Addgene_230418)
